>Addgene plasmid #65739 | pet28a_RBPMS_1_144 | depositor full sequence | sequence record 120345 | pet28a_RBPMS_1_144 sequence 5800 bps
TGGCGAATGGG
[124 nt withheld, positions 12-135]
C
[91 nt withheld, positions 137-227]
A
[49 nt withheld, positions 229-277]
CCTTTGACGTTGGAGTCCACGTTCTTT
[37 nt withheld, positions 305-341]
ACCCTATCTCGGTCTATTCTTTTGATTTATAAGGGATTTTGCCGATTTCGGCCTATTGGTTAAAAAATGA
GCTGATTTAACAAAAATTTAACGCGAATTTTAACAAAATATTAACGTTTACAATTTCAGGTGGCACTTTT
CGGGGAAATGTGCGCGGAACCCCTATTTGTTTATTTTTCTAAATACATTCAAATATGTATCCGCTCATGA
ATTAATTCTTAGAAAAACTCATCGAGCATCAAATGAAACTGCAATTTATTCATATCAGGATTATCAATAC
CATATTTTTGAAAAAGCCGTTTCTGTAATGAAGGAGAAAACTCACCGAGGCAGTTCCATAGGATGGCAAG
ATCCTGGTATCGGTCTGCGATTCCGACTCGTCCAACATCAATACAACCTATTAATTTCCCCTCGTCAAAA
ATAAGGTTATCAAGTGAGAAATCACCATGAGTGACGACTGAATCCGGTGAGAATGGCAAAAGTTTATGCA
TTTCTTTCCAGACTTGTTCAACAGGCCAGCCATTACGCTCGTCATCAAAATCACTCGCATCAACCAAACC
GTTATTCATTCGTGATTGCGCCTGAGCGAGACGAAATACGCGATCGCTGTTAAAAGGACAATTACAAACA
GGAATCGAATGCAACCGGCGCAGGAACACTGCCAGCGCATCAACAATATTTTCACCTGAATCAGGATATT
CTTCTAATACCTGGAATGCTGTTTTCCCGGGGATCGCAGTGGTGAGTAACCATGCATCATCAGGAGTACG
GATAAAATGCTTGATGGTCGGAAGAGGCATAAATTCCGTCAGCCAGTTTAGTCTGACCATCTCATCTGTA
ACATCATTGGCAACGCTACCTTTGCCATGTTTCAGAAACAACTCTGGCGCATCGGGCTTCCCATACAATC
GATAGATTGTCGCACCTGATTGCCCGACATTATCGCGAGCCCATTTATACCCATATAAATCAGCATCCAT
GTTGGAATTTAATCGCGGCCTAGAGCAAGACGTTTCCCGTTGAATATGGCTCATAACACCCCTTGTATTA
CTGTTTATGTAAGCAGACAGTTTTATTGTTCATGACCAAAATCCCTTAACGTGAGTTTTCGTTCCACTGA
GCGTCAGACCCCGTAGAAAAGATCAAAGGATCTTCTTGAGATCCTTTTTTTCTGCGCGTAATCTGCTGCT
TGCAAACAAAAAAACCACCGCTACCAGCGGTGGTTTGTTTGCCGGATCAAGAGCTACCAACTCTTTTTCC
GAAGGTAACTGGCTTCAGCAGAGCGCAGATACCAAATACTGTCCTTCTAGTGTAGCCGTAGTTAGGCCAC
CACTTCAAGAACTCTGTAGCACCGCCTACATACCTCGCTCTGCTAATCCTGTTACCAGTGGCTGCTGCCA
GTGGCGATAAGTCGTGTCTTACCGGGTTGGACTCAAGACGATAGTTACCGGATAAGGCGCAGCGGTCGGG
CTGAACGGGGGGTTCGTGCACACAGCCCAGCTTGGAGCGAACGACCTACACCGAACTGAGATACCTACAG
CGTGAGCTATGAGAAAGCGCCACGCTTCCCGAAGGGAGAAAGGCGGACAGGTATCCGGTAAGCGGCAGGG
TCGGAACAGGAGAGCGCACGAGGGAGCTTCCAGGGGGAAACGCCTGGTATCTTTATAGTCCTGTCGGGTT
TCGCCACCTCTGACTTGAGCGTCGATTTTTGTGATGCTCGTCAGGGGGGCGGAGCCTATGGAAAAACGCC
AGCAACGCGGCCTTTTTACGGTTCCTGGCCTTTTGCTGGCCTTTTGCTCACATGTTCTTTCCTGCGTTAT
CCCCTGATTCTGTGGATAACCGTATTACCGCCTTTGAGTGAGCTGATACCGCTCGCCGCAGCCGAACGAC
CGAGCGCAGCGAGTCAGTGAGCGAGGAAGCGGAAGAGCGCCTGATGCGGTATTTTCTCCTTACGCATCTG
TGCGGTATTTCACACCGCATATATGGTGCACTCTCAGTACAATCTGCTCTGATGCCGCATAGTTAAGCCA
GTATACACTCCGCTATCGCTACGTGACTGGGTCATGGCTGCGCCCCGACACCCGCCAACACCCGCTGACG
CGCCCTGACGGGCTTGTCTGCTCCCGGCATCCGCTTACAGACAAGCTGTGACCGTCTCCGGGAGCTGCAT
GTGTCAGAGGTTTTCACCGTCATCACCGAAACGCGCGAGGCAGCTGCGGTAAAGCTCATCAGCGTGGTCG
TGAAGCGATTCACAGATGTCTGCCTGTTCATCCGCGTCCAGCTCGTTGAGTTTCTCCAGAAGCGTTAATG
TCTGGCTTCTGATAAAGCGGGCCATGTTAAGGGCGGTTTTTTCCTGTTTGGTCACTGATGCCTCCGTGTA
AGGGGGATTTCTGTTCATGGGGGTAATGATACCGATGAAACGAGAGAGGATGCTCACGATACGGGTTACT
GATGATGAACATGCCCGGTTACTGGAACGTTGTGAGGGTAAACAACTGGCGGTATGGATGCGGCGGGACC
AGAGAAAAATCACTCAGGGTCAATGCCAGCGCTTCGTTAATACAGATGTAGGTGTTCCACAGGGTAGCCA
GCAGCATCCTGCGATGCAGATCCGGAACATAATGGTGCAGGGCGCTGACTTCCGCGTTTCCAGACTTTAC
GAAACACGGAAACCGAAGACCATTCATGTTGTTGCTCAGGTCGCAGACGTTTTGCAGCAGCAGTCGCTTC
ACGTTCGCTCGCGTATCGGTGATTCATTCTGCTAACCAGTAAGGCAACCCCGCCAGCCTAGCCGGGTCCT
CAACGACAGGAGCACGATCATGCGCACCCGTGGGGCCGCCATGCCGGCGATAATGGCCTGCTTCTCGCCG
AAACGTTTGGTGGCGGGACCAGTGACGAAGGCTTGAGCGAGGGCGTGCAAGATTCCGAATACCGCAAGCG
ACAGGCCGATCATCGTCGCGCTCCAGCGAAAGCGGTCCTCGCCGAAAATGACCCAGAGCGCTGCCGGCAC
CTGTCCTACGAGTTGCATGATAAAGAAGACAGTCATAAGTGCGGCGACGATAGTCATGCCCCGCGCCCAC
CGGAAGGAGCTGACTGGGTTGAAGGCTCTCAAGGGCATCGGTCGAGATCCCGGTGCCTAATGAGTGAGCT
AACTTACATTAATTGCGTTGCGCTCACTGCCCGCTTTCCAGTCGGGAAACCTGTCGTGCCAGCTGCATTA
ATGAATCGGCCAACGCGCGGGGAGAGGCGGTTTGCGTATTGGGCGCCAGGGTGGTTTTTCTTTTCACCAG
TGAGACGGGCAACAGCTGATTGCCCTTCACCGCCTGGCCCTGAGAGAGTTGCAGCAAGCGGTCCACGCTG
GTTTGCCCCAGCAGGCGAAAATCCTGTTTGATGGTGGTTAACGGCGGGATATAACATGAGCTGTCTTCGG
TATCGTCGTATCCCACTACCGAGATATCCGCACCAACGCGCAGCCCGGACTCGGTAATGGCGCGCATTGC
GCCCAGCGCCATCTGATCGTTGGCAACCAGCATCGCAGTGGGAACGATGCCCTCATTCAGCATTTGCATG
GTTTGTTGAAAACCGGACATGGCACTCCAGTCGCCTTCCCGTTCCGCTATCGGCTGAATTTGATTGCGAG
TGAGATATTTATGCCAGCCAGCCAGACGCAGACGCGCCGAGACAGAACTTAATGGGCCCGCTAACAGCGC
GATTTGCTGGTGACCCAATGCGACCAGATGCTCCACGCCCAGTCGCGTACCGTCTTCATGGGAGAAAATA
ATACTGTTGATGGGTGTCTGGTCAGAGACATCAAGAAATAACGCCGGAACATTAGTGCAGGCAGCTTCCA
CAGCAATGGCATCCTGGTCATCCAGCGGATAGTTAATGATCAGCCCACTGACGCGTTGCGCGAGAAGATT
GTGCACCGCCGCTTTACAGGCTTCGACGCCGCTTCGTTCTACCATCGACACCACCACGCTGGCACCCAGT
TGATCGGCGCGAGATTTAATCGCCGCGACAATTTGCGACGGCGCGTGCAGGGCCAGACTGGAGGTGGCAA
CGCCAATCAGCAACGACTGTTTGCCCGCCAGTTGTTGTGCCACGCGGTTGGGAATGTAATTCAGCTCCGC
CATCGCCGCTTCCACTTTTTCCCGCGTTTTCGCAGAAACGTGGCTGGCCTGGTTCACCACGCGGGAAACG
GTCTGATAAGAGACACCGGCATACTCTGCGACATCGTATAACGTTACTGGTTTCACATTCACCACCCTGA
ATTGACTCTCTTCCGGGCGCTATCATGCCATACCGCGAAAGGTTTTGCGCCATTCGATGGTGTCCGGGAT
CTCGACGCTCTCCCTTATGCGACTCCTGCATTAGGAAGCAGCCCAGTAGTAGGTTGAGGCCGTTGAGCAC
CGCCGCCGCAAGGAATGGTGCATGCAAGGAGATGGCGCCCAACAGTCCCCCGGCCACGGGGCCTGCCACC
ATACCCACGCCGAAACAAGCGCTCATGAGCCCGAAGTGGCGAGCCCGATCTTCCCCATCGGTGATGTCGG
CGATATAGGCGCCAGCAACCGCACCTGTGGCGCCGGTGATGCCGGCCACGATGCGTCCGGCGTAGAGGAT
CGAGATCTCGATCCCGCGAAATTAATACGACTCACTATAGGGGAATTGTGAGCGGATAACAATTCCCCTC
TAGAAATAATTTTGTTTAACTTTAAGAAGGAGATATACCATGGGCAGCAGCCATCATCATCATCATCACA
GCAGCGGCCTGGTGCCGCGCGGCAGCCATATGGCTAGCATGACTGGTGGACAGCAAATGGGTCGCGGATC
CGAATTCGAGCTCCGTCGACCCATGAACAACGGCGGCAAAGCCGAGAAGGAGAACACCCCGAGCGAGGCC
AACCTTCAGGAGGAGGAGGTCCGGACCCTATTTGTCAGTGGCCTTCCTCTGGATATCAAACCTCGGGAGC
TCTATCTGCTTTTCAGACCATTTAAGGGCTATGAGGGTTCTCTTATAAAGCTCACATCTAAACAGCCTGT
AGGTTTTGTCAGTTTTGACAGTCGCTCAGAAGCAGAGGCTGCAAAGAATGCTTTGAATGGCATCCGCTTC
GATCCTGAAATTCCGCAAACACTACGACTAGAGTTTGCTAAGGCAAACACGAAGATGGCCAAGAACAAAC
TCGTAGGGACTCCAAACCCCAGTACTCCTCTGCCCAACACTGTACCTCAGTTCATTGCCAGAGAGCCATA
TGAGCTCACAGTGCCTGCACTTTACCCCAGTAGCTGAGCGGCCGCACTCGAGCACCACCACCACCACCAC
TGAGATCCGGCTGCTAACAAAGCCCGAAAGGAAGCTGAGTTGGCTGCTGCCACCGCTGAGCAATAACTAG
CATAACCCCTTGGGGCCTCTAAACGGGTCTTGAGGGGTTTTTTGCTGAAAGGAGGAACTATATCCGGAT
Features (pLannotate 1.2.2; 22 found; start..end, strand, type, name):
     12..467     +  rep_origin     f1 ori (sequence partly withheld): f1 bacteriophage origin of replication; arrow indicates direction of (+) strand synthesis
    494..551     +  promoter       AmpR promoter (fragment): bla
    560..1375    -  CDS            KanR: aminoglycoside phosphotransferase; aph(3')-Ia; confers resistance to kanamycin in bacteria or G418 (Geneticin®) in eukaryotes
   1497..2085    +  rep_origin     ori: high-copy-number ColE1/pMB1/pBR322/pUC origin of replication
   2271..2413    -  misc_feature   bom: basis of mobility region from pBR322
   2515..2706    -  CDS            rop: Rop protein, which maintains plasmids at low copy number; rop
   2723..3103    +  CDS            YPB1_ECOLX: Protein predicted: Swiss-Prot protein existence level 4. From Escherichia coli.
   3175..3466    -  CDS            TcR (fragment): tetracycline efflux protein; tet; confers resistance to tetracycline
   3481..3502    -  protein_bind   CAP binding site: CAP binding activates transcription in the presence of cAMP. E. coli catabolite activator protein
   3515..4597    -  CDS            lacI: lac repressor; lacI; The lac repressor binds to the lac operator to inhibit transcription in E. coli. This inhibition can be relieved by adding lactose or isopropyl-β-D-thiogalactopyranoside (IPTG).
   4598..4675    -  promoter       lacI promoter: lacI
   4683..4962    -  CDS            TcR (fragment): tetracycline efflux protein; tet; confers resistance to tetracycline
   4984..5002    +  promoter       T7 promoter: promoter for bacteriophage T7 RNA polymerase
   5003..5027    +  protein_bind   lac operator: The lac repressor binds to the lac operator to inhibit transcription in E. coli. This inhibition can be relieved by adding lactose or isopropyl-β-D-thiogalactopyranoside (IPTG). lac repressor encoded by lacI
   5042..5064    +  RBS            RBS: efficient ribosome binding site from bacteriophage T7 gene 10 (Olins and Rangwala, 1989)
   5083..5099    +  CDS            capTEV™ (fragment): composite tag for in vivo biotinylation, TEV protease cleavage, and 6xHis tagging
   5110..5127    +  CDS            thrombin site: thrombin recognition and cleavage site
   5131..5163    +  CDS            T7 tag (gene 10 leader): leader peptide from bacteriophage T7 gene 10 promotes efficient translation in E. coli
   5194..5625    +  CDS            RBPMS (fragment): RBPMS_HUMAN - Also known as HERMES. Experimental evidence at protein level: Swiss-Prot protein existence level 1. Acts as a coactivator of transcriptional activity. Required to increase TGFB1/Smad-mediated transactivation. Acts through SMAD2, SMAD3 and SMAD4 to increase transcriptional activity. Increases phosphorylation of SMAD2 and SMAD3 on their C-terminal SSXS motif, possibly through recruitment of TGFBR1. Promotes the nuclear accumulation of SMAD2, SMAD3 and SMAD4 proteins (PubMed:26347403). Binds to poly(A) RNA (PubMed:17099224, PubMed:26347403). From Homo sapiens (Human).
   5644..5661    +  CDS            9xHis (fragment): 9xHis affinity tag
   5671..5720    +  CDS            SET1 (fragment): solubility-enhancement tag derived from T7 phage gene 10B
   5728..5775    +  terminator     T7 terminator: transcription terminator for bacteriophage T7 RNA polymerase
