[The description below was written by a language model from this plasmid's Addgene catalogue record and pLannotate feature annotations shown in this document.]
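Description:
pet28a_RBPMS_1_144 is a bacterial expression plasmid built on the Novagen pET-28a backbone for overproducing a truncated form of the human RNA-binding protein RBPMS (also known as HERMES) in E. coli. The insert, placed between the SalI and NotI sites (both retained), is a deletion construct encoding amino acids 1–144; the annotated RBPMS segment spans 432 nt, consistent with that length. The full depositor sequence is 5,800 nt. The plasmid is selected with kanamycin through the aph(3')-Ia gene and replicates from a ColE1/pBR322-type origin accompanied by the bom region and rop gene, which normally restrains copy number, although the record lists copy number as unknown. An f1 origin is also present. Short matches to tetracycline-resistance sequence and an AmpR promoter fragment are backbone remnants rather than functional markers.

Expression is driven by a T7 promoter immediately followed by a lac operator, with a plasmid-borne lacI gene supplying repressor. Transcription therefore requires a host providing T7 RNA polymerase and is induced with IPTG. A T7 gene 10 ribosome binding site precedes the reading frame, which begins with the backbone's N-terminal His tag (picked up by the annotation as a fragment of a composite His-containing tag), a thrombin cleavage site for tag removal, and the T7 tag leader, followed by RBPMS. A second His-coding stretch lies downstream of the insert before the T7 terminator, but the catalogue lists only the N-terminal tag, and whether the C-terminal one is translated is not stated. The stated purpose is bacterial overexpression of RBPMS. The associated publication concerns defining the RNA recognition element of the RBPMS family, which suggests use of purified recombinant protein in RNA-binding studies.
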