Addgene plasmid #65739: pet28a_RBPMS_1_144
Purpose: plasmid for bacterial overexpression of RBPMS
Depositing lab: Thomas Tuschl. Depositing organization: Rockefeller University. Publication: Identification of the RNA recognition element of the RBPMS family of RNA-binding proteins and their transcriptome-wide mRNA targets. Farazi TA, Leonhardt CS, Mukherjee N, Mihailovic A, Li S, Max KE, Meyer C, Yamaji M, Cekan P, Jacobs NC, Gerstberger S, Bognanni C, Larsson E, Ohler U, Tuschl T. RNA. 2014 Jul;20(7):1090-102. doi: 10.1261/rna.045005.114. Epub 2014 May 23. PubMed 24860013.
Backbone
  Vector backbone: pet28a
  Backbone manufacturer: Novagen
  Backbone size w/o insert (bp): 5365
  Vector type: Bacterial Expression
Growth in bacteria
  Bacterial resistance: Kanamycin, 50 μg/mL
  Growth temperature: 37°C
  Growth strain: Top10
  Copy number: Unknown
Gene/Insert
  Gene/Insert name: RBPMS
  Species: H. sapiens (human)
  Mutation: deletion construct encoding amino acids 1-144
  GenBank ID: NM_001008710
  Entrez Gene: RBPMS (a.k.a. HERMES)
  Promoter: T7
  Tag / fusion protein: His Tag (N terminal on backbone)
  Cloning method: Restriction Enzyme; 5′ cloning site SalI (not destroyed); 3′ cloning site NotI (not destroyed)
  Sequencing primers: 5′ T7_promoter_primer; 3′ T7_Terminal_Primer
Terms and licenses: Academic/Nonprofit Terms; Industry Terms: Not Available to Industry
How to cite: pet28a_RBPMS_1_144 was a gift from Thomas Tuschl (Addgene plasmid # 65739 ; http://n2t.net/addgene:65739 ; RRID:Addgene_65739)
