>Addgene plasmid #65739 | pet28a_RBPMS_1_144 | addgene partial sequence | sequence record 120343 | T7 5'-TAATACGACTCACTATAGGG-3'
TTTTGTTTACTTTAAGAAGGAGATATACCATGGGCAGCAGCCATCATCATCATCATCACAGCAGCGGCCT
GGTGCCGCGCGGCAGCCATATGGCTAGCATGACTGGTGGACAGCAAATGGGTCGCGGATCCGAATTCGAG
CTCCGTCGACCCATGAACAACGGCGGCAAAGCCGAGAAGGAGAACACCCCGAGCGAGGCCAACCTTCAGG
AGGAGGAGGTCCGGACCCTATTTGTCAGTGGCCTTCCTCTGGATATCAAACCTCGGGAGCTCTATCTGCT
TTTCAGACCATTTAAGGGCTATGAGGGTTCTCTTATAAAGCTCACATCTAAACAGCCTGTAGGTTTTGTC
AGTTTTGACAGTCGCTCAGAAGCAGAGGCTGCAAAGAATGCTTTGAATGGCATCCGCTTCGATCCTGAAA
TTCCGCAAACACTACGACTAGAGTTTGCTAAGGCAAACACGAAGATGGCCAAGAACAAACTCGTAGGGAC
TCCAAACCCCAGTACTCCTCTGCCCAACACTGTACCTCAGTTCATTGCCAGAGAGCCATATGAGCTCACA
GTGCCTGCACTTTACCCCAGTAGCTGAGCGGCCGCACTCGAGCACCACCACCACCACCACTGAGATCCGG
CTGCTAACAAAGCCCGAAAGGAAGCTGAGTTGGCTGCTGCCACCGCTGAGCAATAACTAGCATAACCCCT
TGGGGCCTCTAAACGGGTCTTGAGGGGTTTTTTGCTG
