>Addgene plasmid #65739 | pet28a_RBPMS_1_144 | addgene partial sequence | sequence record 120344 | T7term 5'-GCTAGTTATTGCTCAGCGG-3'
AGCAGCCGGATCTCAGTGGTGGTGGTGGTGGTGCTCGAGTGCGGCCGCTCAGCTACTGGGGTAAAGTGCA
GGCACTGTGAGCTCATATGGCTCTCTGGCAATGAACTGAGGTACAGTGTTGGGCAGAGGAGTACTGGGGT
TTGGAGTCCCTACGAGTTTGTTCTTGGCCATCTTCGTGTTTGCCTTAGCAAACTCTAGTCGTAGTGTTTG
CGGAATTTCAGGATCGAAGCGGATGCCATTCAAAGCATTCTTTGCAGCCTCTGCTTCTGAGCGACTGTCA
AAACTGACAAAACCTACAGGCTGTTTAGATGTGAGCTTTATAAGAGAACCCTCATAGCCCTTAAATGGTC
TGAAAAGCAGATAGAGCTCCCGAGGTTTGATATCCAGAGGAAGGCCACTGACAAATAGGGTCCGGACCTC
CTCCTCCTGAAGGTTGGCCTCGCTCGGGGTGTTCTCCTTCTCGGCTTTGCCGCCGTTGTTCATGGGTCGA
CGGAGCTCGAATTCGGATCCGCGACCCATTTGCTGTCCACCAGTCATGCTAGCCATATGGCTGCCGCGCG
GCACCAGGCCGCTGCTGTGATGATGATGATGATGGCTGCTGCCCATGGTATATCTCCTTCTTAAAGTTAA
ACAAAATTATTTCTAGAGGGGAATTGTTATCCGCTCACAATTCCCCTATAGTGAGTCGTATTAATTTCGC
GGGATCGAGATCTCGATCC
